>Addgene plasmid #48463 | pFUSB4_CCTT | depositor full sequence | sequence record 70163 | Full Sequence
ATGTTTTCCCAGTCACGACGTTGTAAAACGACGGCCAGTCTTAAGCGTCTCATGGCCTGACCCCGGACCA
AGTGGTGGCCTATCGCCAGCCACGATGGCGGCAAGCAAGCGCTCGAAACGGTGCAGCGGCTGTTGCCGGT
GCTGTGCCAGGACCATGGCCTGACTCCGGACCAAGTGGTGGCTATCGCCAGCCACGATGGCGGCAAGCAA
GCGCTCGAAACGGTGCAGCGGCTGTTGCCGGTGCTGTGCCAGGACCATGGCCTGACCCCGGACCAAGTGG
TGGCTATCGCCAGCAACGGTGGCGGCAAGCAAGCGCTCGAAACGGTGCAGCGGCTGTTGCCGGTGCTGTG
CCAGGACCATGGCCTGACCCCGGACCAAGTGGTGGCTATCGCCAGCAACGGTGGCGGCAAGCAAGCGCTC
GAAACGGTGCAGCGGCTGTTGCCGGTGCTGTGCCAGGACCATGGCCTGACCCCGGACCAAGTGGTGGCTA
TCGAGACGTCTAGACCAGCCAGGACAGAAATGCCTCGACTTCGCTGCTACCCAAGGTTGCCGGGTGACGC
ACACCGTGGAAACGGATGAAGGCACGAACCCAGTGGACATAAGCCTGTTCGGTTCGTAAGCTGTAATGCA
AGTAGCGTATGCGCTCACGCAACTGGTCCAGAACCTTGACCGAACGCAGCGGTGGTAACGGCGCAGTGGC
GGTTTTCATGGCTTGTTATGACTGTTTTTTTGGGGTACAGTCTATGCCTCGGGCATCCAAGCAGCAAGCG
CGTTACGCCGTGGGTCGATGTTTGATGTTATGGAGCAGCAACGATGTTACGCAGCAGGGCAGTCGCCCTA
AAACAAAGTTAAACATTATGAGGGAAGCGGTGATCGCCGAAGTATCGACTCAACTATCAGAGGTAGTTGG
CGTCATCGAGCGCCATCTCGAACCGACGTTGCTGGCCGTACATTTGTACGGCTCCGCAGTGGATGGCGGC
CTGAAGCCACACAGTGATATTGATTTGCTGGTTACGGTGACCGTAAGGCTTGATGAAACAACGCGGCGAG
CTTTGATCAACGACCTTTTGGAAACTTCGGCTTCCCCTGGAGAGAGCGAGATTCTCCGCGCTGTAGAAGT
CACCATTGTTGTGCACGACGACATCATTCCGTGGCGTTATCCAGCTAAGCGCGAACTGCAATTTGGAGAA
TGGCAGCGCAATGACATTCTTGCAGGTATCTTCGAGCCAGCCACGATCGACATTGATCTGGCTATCTTGC
TGACAAAAGCAAGAGAACATAGCGTTGCCTTGGTAGGTCCAGCGGCGGAGGAACTCTTTGATCCGGTTCC
TGAACAGGATCTATTTGAGGCGCTAAATGAAACCTTAACGCTATGGAACTCGCCGCCCGACTGGGCTGGC
GATGAGCGAAATGTAGTGCTTACGTTGTCCCGCATTTGGTACAGCGCAGTAACCGGCAAAATCGCGCCGA
AGGATGTCGCTGCCGACTGGGCAATGGAGCGCCTGCCGGCCCAGTATCAGCCCGTCATACTTGAAGCTAG
ACAGGCTTATCTTGGACAAGAAGAAGATCGCTTGGCCTCGCGCGCAGATCAGTTGGAAGAATTTGTCCAC
TACGTGAAAGGCGAGATCACCAAGGTAGTCGGCAAATAACCCTCGAGCCACCCATGACCAAAATCCCTTA
ACGTGAGTTACGCGTCGTTCCACTGAGCGTCAGACCCCGTAGAAAAGATCAAAGGATCTTCTTGAGATCC
TTTTTTTCTGCGCGTAATCTGCTGCTTGCAAACAAAAAAACCACCGCTACCAGCGGTGGTTTGTTTGCCG
GATCAAGAGCTACCAACTCTTTTTCCGAAGGTAACTGGCTTCAGCAGAGCGCAGATACCAAATACTGTCC
TTCTAGTGTAGCCGTAGTTAGGCCACCACTTCAAGAACTCTGTAGCACCGCCTACATACCTCGCTCTGCT
AATCCTGTTACCAGTGGCTGCTGCCAGTGGCGATAAGTCGTGTCTTACCGGGTTGGACTCAAGACGATAG
TTACCGGATAAGGCGCAGCGGTCGGGCTGAACGGGGGGTTCGTGCACACAGCCCAGCTTGGAGCGAACGA
CCTACACCGAACTGAGATACCTACAGCGTGAGCATTGAGAAAGCGCCACGCTTCCCGAAGGGAGAAAGGC
GGACAGGTATCCGGTAAGCGGCAGGGTCGGAACAGGAGAGCGCACGAGGGAGCTTCCAGGGGGAAACGCC
TGGTATCTTTATAGTCCTGTCGGGTTTCGCCACCTCTGACTTGAGCGTCGATTTTTGTGATGCTCGTCAG
GGGGGCGGAGCCTATGGAAAAACGCCAGCAACGCGGCCTTTTTACGGTTCCTGGCCTTTTGCTGGCCTTT
TGCTCACATGTTCTTTCCTGCGTTATCCCCTGATTCTGTGGATAACCGTATTACCGCCTTTGAGTGAGCT
GATACCGCTCGCCGCAGCCGAACGACCGAGCGCAGCGAGTCAGTGAGCGAGGAAGCGGAAGAGCGCCCAA
TACGCAAACCGCCTCTCCCCGCGCGTTGGCCGATTCATTAATGCAGCTGGCACGACAGGTTTCCCGACTG
GAAAGCGGGCAGTGAGCGCAACGCAATTAATACGCGTACCGCTAGCCAGGAAGAGTTTGTAGAAACGCAA
AAAGGCCATCCGTCAGGATGGCCTTCTGCTTAGTTTGATGCCTGGCAGTTTATGGCGGGCGTCCTGCCCG
CCACCCTCCGGGCCGTTGCTTCACAACGTTCAAATCCGCTCCCGGCGGATTTGTCCTACTCAGGAGAGCG
TTCACCGACAAACAACAGATAAAACGAAAGGCCCAGTCTTCCGACTGAGCCTTTCGTTTTATTTGATGCC
TGGCAGTTCCCTACTCTCGCGTTAACGCTAGCATGG
Features (pLannotate 1.2.2; 8 found; start..end, strand, type, name):
      3..39      -  CDS            lacZα (fragment): LacZα fragment of β-galactosidase; lacZ fragment
    596..619     +  promoter       Pc promoter (fragment): intI1 (promoter lies within the coding sequence); class 1 integron promoter
    795..851     +  CDS            GmR (fragment): gentamycin acetyltransferase; aacC1; confers resistance to gentamycin
    858..1649    +  CDS            SmR: aminoglycoside adenylyltransferase (Murphy, 1985); aadA; confers resistance to spectinomycin and streptomycin
   1742..2330    +  rep_origin     ori: high-copy-number ColE1/pMB1/pBR322/pUC origin of replication
   2513..2605    +  CDS            lacI (fragment): lac repressor; lacI; The lac repressor binds to the lac operator to inhibit transcription in E. coli. This inhibition can be relieved by adding lactose or isopropyl-β-D-thiogalactopyranoside (IPTG).
   2660..2687    -  terminator     rrnB T2 terminator: transcription terminator T2 from the E. coli rrnB gene
   2819..2862    +  terminator     rrnB T1 terminator: Escherichia coli rrnB; transcription terminator T1 from the E. coli rrnB gene
