[The description below was written by a language model from this plasmid's Addgene catalogue record and pLannotate feature annotations shown in this document.]
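Description:
pFUSB4_CCTT is a small (about 2.9 kb) bacterial intermediate plasmid from a Golden Gate TALEN assembly system, built on the pFUS_B4 array vector. Its payload is a synthetic, pre-assembled block of four TAL effector repeats carrying the repeat-variable diresidues HD HD NG NG. Under the standard TALE code these recognise C, C, T and T, which gives the plasmid its name. Although the catalogue lists it under mammalian expression and TALEN, the annotated features include no eukaryotic promoter, nuclease domain or polyadenylation signal. The plasmid is therefore best understood as a cloning module rather than an expression construct. The repeat array itself was not picked up by the automated annotation, so its position is not stated. It presumably lies in the unannotated stretch between the residual lacZα fragment and the resistance cassette.

The plasmid replicates in E. coli from a high-copy ColE1/pUC-type origin and is selected with spectinomycin through the aadA (SmR) aminoglycoside adenylyltransferase gene. This gene sits downstream of a fragment of the class 1 integron Pc promoter and a short gentamicin acetyltransferase remnant. Only a short fragment of lacZα remains, consistent with the repeats having replaced most of a blue/white screening cassette during Golden Gate cloning. A lacI fragment and the rrnB T1 and T2 terminators are further backbone remnants near the cloning region.

The associated publication describes a simplified 15-RVD GoldyTALEN design for in vivo genome engineering. In that context, ready-made four-repeat modules such as this one would be combined with other partial arrays in a second Golden Gate step to assemble a full TALE DNA-binding domain in a final TALEN backbone, reducing the number of parts needed per assembly.
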