Addgene plasmid #48463: pFUSB4_CCTT
Depositing lab: Stephen Ekker. Depositing organization: Mayo Foundation for Medical Education and Research. Publication: High Efficiency In Vivo Genome Engineering with a Simplified 15-RVD GoldyTALEN Design. Ma AC, Lee HB, Clark KJ, Ekker SC. PLoS One. 2013 May 29;8(5):e65259. doi: 10.1371/journal.pone.0065259. Print 2013. PubMed 23734242.
Backbone
  Vector backbone: pFUS_B4
  Vector type: Mammalian Expression, TALEN
Growth in bacteria
  Bacterial resistance: Spectinomycin, 50 μg/mL
  Growth temperature: 37°C
  Growth strain: Top10
  Copy number: Unknown
Gene/Insert
  Gene/Insert name: RVD sequence: HD HD NG NG
  Species: Synthetic
  Cloning method: Unknown
  Sequencing primers: 5′ ttgatgcctggcagttccct; 3′ cgaaccgaacaggcttatgt
Terms and licenses: Academic/Nonprofit Terms; Industry Terms: Not Available to Industry
Depositor comments: Plasmid was created using Golden Gate cloning.
How to cite: pFUSB4_CCTT was a gift from Stephen Ekker (Addgene plasmid # 48463 ; http://n2t.net/addgene:48463 ; RRID:Addgene_48463)
