>Addgene plasmid #48463 | pFUSB4_CCTT | addgene partial sequence | sequence record 70945 | pCR8_F1 5'-ttgatgcctggcagttccct-3'
TCTTAAGCGTCTCATGGCCTGACCCCGGACCAAGTGGTGGCTATCGCCAGCCACGATGGCGGCAAGCAAG
CGCTCGAAACGGTGCAGCGGCTGTTGCCGGTGCTGTGCCAGGACCATGGCCTGACTCCGGACCAAGTGGT
GGCTATCGCCAGCCACGATGGCGGCAAGCAAGCGCTCGAAACGGTGCAGCGGCTGTTGCCGGTGCTGTGC
CAGGACCATGGCCTGACCCCGGACCAAGTGGTGGCTATCGCCAGCAACGGTGGCGGCAAGCAAGCGCTCG
AAACGGTGCAGCGGCTGTTGCCGGTGCTGTGCCAGGACCATGGCCTGACCCCGGACCAAGTGGTGGCTAT
CGCCAGCAACGGTGGCGGCAAGCAAGCGCTCGAAACGGTGCAGCGGCTGTTGCCGGTGCTGTGCCAGGAC
CATGGCCTGACCCCGGACCAAGTGGTGGCTATCGAGACGTCTAGACCAGCCAGGACAGAAATGCCTCGAC
TTCGCTGCTACCCAAGGTTGCCGGGTGACGCACACCGTGGAAACGGATGAAGGCACGAACCCAGTGGACA
TAAGCCTGTTCGGTTCGTAAGCTGTAATGCAAGTAGCGTATGCGCTCACGCAACTGGTCCAGAACCTTGA
CCGAACGCAGCGGTGGTAACGGCGCAGTGGCGGTTTTCATGGCTTGTTATGACTGTTTTTTTGGGGTACA
GTCTATGCCTCGGGCATCCAAGCAGCAAGCGCGTTACGCCGTGGGTCGATGTTTGATGTTATGGAGCAGC
AACGATGTTACGCAGCAGGGCAGTCGCCCTAAAACAAAGTTAAACATTATGAGGGAAGCGGTGATCGCCG
AA
